Addgene plasmid #48973: pBEG R2-dsRed-L3 #BGV203
Purpose: Supplies the selection marker (dsRed) and IRES with flanked by AttR2 and AttL3 sites for Gateway cloning recombination reaction. (This corresponds to a module 3 plasmid).
Depositing lab: David Dankort. Depositing organization: McGill University. Publication: A modular lentiviral and retroviral construction system to rapidly generate vectors for gene expression and gene knockdown in vitro and in vivo. Geiling B, Vandal G, Posner AR, de Bruyns A, Dutchak KL, Garnett S, Dankort D. PLoS One. 2013 Oct 11;8(10):e76279. doi: 10.1371/journal.pone.0076279. PubMed 24146852.
Backbone
  Vector backbone: pBEG R2+xL3 (Addgene plasmid 48952)
  Backbone manufacturer: Dankort Lab
  Total vector size (bp): 3628
  Vector type: Gateway cloning vector
Growth in bacteria
  Bacterial resistance: Kanamycin, 50 μg/mL
  Growth temperature: 37°C
  Growth strain: DH5alpha
  Copy number: Unknown
Gene/Insert
  Gene/Insert name: dsRed
  Promoter: none
  Tag / fusion protein: IRES (strong) (N terminal on insert)
  Cloning method: Restriction Enzyme; 5′ cloning site unknown (unknown if destroyed); 3′ cloning site unknown (unknown if destroyed)
  Sequencing primers: 5′ M13-F20; 3′ M13R
Terms and licenses: Academic/Nonprofit Terms; Industry Terms: Not Available to Industry
How to cite: pBEG R2-dsRed-L3 #BGV203 was a gift from David Dankort (Addgene plasmid # 48973 ; http://n2t.net/addgene:48973 ; RRID:Addgene_48973)
