[The description below was written by a language model from this plasmid's Addgene catalogue record.]
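Description:
pBEG R2-dsRed-L3 is a Gateway entry-type cloning vector of about 3.6 kb, built on the pBEG R2+xL3 backbone and forming part of a modular system for assembling lentiviral and retroviral expression and knockdown vectors. It is propagated in standard E. coli cloning strains under kanamycin selection. The record does not name the origin of replication and lists the copy number as unknown. No feature table is provided, so the details below come only from the catalogue fields.

The payload is a promoterless cassette consisting of an internal ribosome entry site (described as a "strong" IRES) placed upstream of the dsRed red fluorescent protein coding sequence, with the whole unit flanked by attR2 and attL3 recombination sites. These sites give the fragment a defined position and orientation in a multisite Gateway LR reaction, where it serves as the "module 3" element and is joined with other modules into a viral destination vector. Because the plasmid carries no promoter of its own, dsRed is not meant to be expressed from this construct. After assembly, the IRES allows cap-independent translation of dsRed from the downstream part of a bicistronic transcript driven by a promoter supplied by another module, so red fluorescence marks cells expressing the upstream element.

The plasmid is therefore a donor part that supplies a fluorescent marker for identifying or sorting transduced cells in the final lentiviral or retroviral vectors. The restriction sites used to insert the cassette into the backbone are not recorded, and M13 forward and reverse priming sites flank the insert for sequence verification.
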