>Addgene plasmid #48973 | pBEG R2-dsRed-L3 #BGV203 | depositor partial sequence | sequence record 71697 | Full sequence
CCAATACGCAAACCGCCTCTCCCCGCGCGTTGGCCGATTCATTAATGCAGCTGGCACGACAGGTTTCCCG
ACTGGAAAGCGGGCAGTGAGCGCAACGCAATTAATGTGAGTTAGCTCACTCATTAGGCACCCCAGGCTTT
ACACTTTATGCTTCCGCGGCTCGTATGTTGTGTGGAATTGTGAGCGGATAACAATTTCACACAGGAAACA
GCTATGACCATGATTACGCCACTAGCAGATCTGCCGGCCATAGTGACTGGATATGTTGTGTTTTACAGTA
TTATGTAGTCTGTTTTTTATGCAAAATCTAATTTAATATATTGATATTTATATCATTTTACGTTTCTCGT
TCAGCTTTCTTGTACAAAGTGGTGCTAGCGCGGCCGCCCCCTTCACCTTGGATCCGCCGGCGAATTCCGC
CCCCCCCCTCTCCCTCCCCCCCCCCTAACGTTACTGGCCGAAGCCGCTTGGAATAAGGCCGGTGTGCGTT
TGTCTATATGTTATTTTCCACCATATTGCCGTCTTTTGGCAATGTGAGGGCCCGGAAACCTGGCCCTGTC
TTCTTGACGAGCATTCCTAGGGGTCTTTCCCCTCTCGCCAAAGGAATGCAAGGTCTGTTGAATGTCGTGA
AGGAAGCAGTTCCTCTGGAAGCTTCTTGAAGACAAACAACGTCTGTAGCGACCCTTTGCAGGCAGCGGAA
CCCCCCACCTGGCGACAGGTGCCTCTGCGGCCAAAAGCCACGTGTATAAGATACACCTGCAAAGGCGGCA
CAACCCCAGTGCCACGTTGTGAGTTGGATAGTTGTGGAAAGAGTCAAATGGCTCTCCTCAAGCGTATTCA
ACAAGGGGCTGAAGGATGCCCAGAAGGTACCCCATTGTATGGGATCTGATCTGGGGCCTCGGTGCACATG
CTTTACATGTGTTTAGTCGAGGTTAAAAAAACGTCTAGGCCCCCCGAACCACGGGGACGTGGTTTTCCTT
TGAAAAACACGATGATAATATGGCCACAACCATGGCCAGATCCGTCATGACCTCCTCCGAGAACGTCATC
ACCGAGTTCATGCGCTTCAAGGTGCGCATGGAGGGCACCGTGAACGGCCACGAGTTCGAGATCGAGGGCG
AGGGCGAGGGCCGCCCCTACGAGGGCCACAACACCGTGAAGCTGAAGGTGACCAAGGGCGGCCCCCTGCC
CTTCGCCTGGGACATCCTGTCCCCCCAGTTCCAGTACGGCTCCAAGGTGTACGTGAAGCACCCCGCCGAC
ATCCCCGACTACAAGAAGCTGTCCTTCCCCGAGGGCTTCAAGTGGGAGCGCGTGATGAACTTCGAGGACG
GCGGCGTGGCGACCGTGACCCAGGACTCCTCCCTGCAGGACGGCTGCTTCATCTACAAGGTGAAGTTCAT
CGGCGTGAACTTCCCCTCCGACGGCCCCGTGATGCAGAAGAAGACCATGGGCTGGGAGGCCTCCACCGAG
CGCCTGTACCCCCGCGACGGCGTGCTGAAGGGCGAGACCCACAAGGCCCTGAAGCTGAAGGACGGCGGCC
ACTACCTGGTGGAGTTCAAGTCCATCTACATGGCCAAGAAGCCCGTGCAGCTGCCCGGCTACTACTACGT
GGACGCCAAGCTGGACATCACCTCCCACAACGAGGACTACACCATCGTGGAGCAGTACGAGCGCACCGAG
GGCCGCCACCACCTGTTCCTGTAGAGATCTCCTAGGCTCGAGTTAAGGGTGGGCGCGCCCCCGGGCAACT
TTATTATACAAAGTTGGCATTATAAAAAAGCATTGCTCATCAATTTGTTGCAACGAACAGGTCACTATCA
GTCAAAATAAAATCATTATTTACTAGTGTTAACTTCGATCCCCAATTCGCCCTATAGTGAGTCGTATTAC
AATTCACTGGCCGTCGTTTTACAACGTCGTGACTGGGAAAACCCTGGCGTTACCCAACTTAATCGCCTTG
CAGCACATCCCCCTTTCGCCAGCTGGCGTAATAGCGAAGAGGCCCGCACCGATCGCCCTTCCCAACAGTT
GCGCAGCCTGAATGGCGAATGAGCTTGCGCCGTCCCGTCAAGTCAGCGTAATGCTCTGCCAGTGTTACAA
CCAATTAACCAATTCTGATTAGAAAAACTCATCGAGCATCAAATGAAACTGCAATTTATTCATATCAGGA
TTATCAATACCATATTTTTGAAAAAGCCGTTTCTGTAATGAAGGAGAAAACTCACCGAGGCAGTTCCATA
GGATGGCAAGATCCTGGTATCGGTCTGCGATTCCGACTCGTCCAACATCAATACAACCTATTAATTTCCC
CTCGTCAAAAATAAGGTTATCAAGTGAGAAATCACCATGAGTGACGACTGAATCCGGTGAGAATGGCAAA
AGGTTATGCATTTCTTTCCAGACTTGTTCAACAGGCCAGCCATTACGCTCGTCATCAAAATCACTCGCAT
CAACCAAACCGTTATTCATTCGTGATTGCGCCTGAGCGAGACGAAATACGCGATCGCTGTTAAAAGGACA
ATTACAAACAGGAATCGAATGCAACCGGCGCAGGAACACTGCCAGCGCATCAACAATATTTTCACCTGAA
TCAGGATATTCTTCTAATACCTGGAATGCTGTTTTCCCAGGGATCGCAGTGGTGAGTAACCATGCATCAT
CAGGAGTACGGATAAAATGCTTGATGGTCGGAAGAGGCATAAATTCCGTCAGCCAGTTTAGTCTGACCAT
CTCATCTGTAACATCATTGGCAACGCTACCTTTGCCATGTTTCAGAAACAACTCTGGCGCATCGGGCTTC
CCATACAATCAATAGATTGTCGCACCTGATTGCCCGACATTATCGCGAGCCCATTTATACCCATATAAAT
CAGCATCCATGTTGGAATTTAATCGCGGCCTCGACGAGCAAGACGTTTCCCGTTGAATATGGCTCATAAC
ACCCCTTGTATTACTGTTTATGTAAGCAGACAGTTTTATTGTTCATGATGATATATTTTTATCTTGTGCA
ATGTAACATCAGAGATTTTGAGACACTCGACAAGATGATCTTCTTGAGATCGTTTTGGTCTGCGCGTAAT
CTCTTGCTCTGAAAACGAAAAAACCGCCTTGCAGGGCGGTTTTTCGAAGGTTCTCTGAGCTACCAACTCT
TTGAACCGAGGTAACTGGCTTGGAGGAGCGCAGTCACCAAAACTTGTCCTTTCAGTTTAGCCTTAACCGG
CGCATGACTTCAAGACTAACTCCTCTAAATCAATTACCAGTGGCTGCTGCCAGTGGTGCTTTTGCATGTC
TTTCCGGGTTGGACTCAAGACGATAGTTACCGGATAAGGCGCAGCGGTCGGACTGAACGGGGGGTTCGTG
CATACAGTCCAGCTTGGAGCGAACTGCCTACCCGGAACTGAGTGTCAGGCGTGGAATGAGACAAACGCGG
CCATAACAGCGGAATGACACCGGTAAACCGAAAGGCAGGAACAGGAGAGCGCACGAGGGAGCCGCCAGGG
GAAACGCCTGGTATCTTTATAGTCCTGTCGGGTTTCGCCACCACTGATTTGAGCGTCAGATTTCGTGATG
CTTGTCAGGGGGGCGGAGCCTATGGAAAAACGGCTTTGCCGCGGCCCTCTCACTTCCC
