>Addgene plasmid #48973 | pBEG R2-dsRed-L3 #BGV203 | addgene partial sequence | sequence record 72830 | M13pUC-Fwd 5'-CCCAGTCACGACGTTGTAAAACG-3'
CTATAGGGCGAATTGGGGATCGAAGTTAACACTAGTAAATAATGATTTTATTTTGACTGATAGTGACCTG
TTCGTTGCAACAAATTGATGAGCAATGCTTTTTTATAATGCCAACTTTGTATAATAAAGTTGCCCGGGGG
CGCGCCCACCCTTAACTCGAGCCTAGGAGATCTCTACAGGAACAGGTGGTGGCGGCCCTCGGTGCGCTCG
TACTGCTCCACGATGGTGTAGTCCTCGTTGTGGGAGGTGATGTCCAGCTTGGCGTCCACGTAGTAGTAGC
CGGGCAGCTGCACGGGCTTCTTGGCCATGTAGATGGACTTGAACTCCACCAGGTAGTGGCCGCCGTCCTT
CAGCTTCAGGGCCTTGTGGGTCTCGCCCTTCAGCACGCCGTCGCGGGGGTACAGGCGCTCGGTGGAGGCC
TCCCAGCCCATGGTCTTCTTCTGCATCACGGGGCCGTCGGAGGGGAAGTTCACGCCGATGAACTTCACCT
TGTAGATGAAGCAGCCGTCCTGCAGGGAGGAGTCCTGGGTCACGGTCGCCACGCCGCCGTCCTCGAAGTT
CATCACGCGCTCCCACTTGAAGCCCTCGGGGAAGGACAGCTTCTTGTAGTCGGGGATGTCGGCGGGGTGC
TTCACGTACACCTTGGAGCCGTACTGGAACTGGGGGGACAGGATGTCCCAGGCGAAGGGCAGGGGGCCGC
CCTTGGTCACCTTCAGCTTCACGGTGTTGTGGCCCTCGTAGGGGCGGCCCTCGCCCTCGCCCTCGATCTC
GAACTCGTGGCCGTTCACGGTGCCCTCCATGCGCACCTTGAAGCGCATGAACTCGGTGATGACGTTCTCG
GA
