>Addgene plasmid #48973 | pBEG R2-dsRed-L3 #BGV203 | addgene partial sequence | sequence record 75515 | M13pUC-Rev 5'-AGCGGATAACAATTTCACACAGG-3'
ATTACGCCACTAGCAGATCTGCCGGCCATAGTGACTGGATATGTTGTGTTTTACAGTATTATGTAGTCTG
TTTTTTATGCAAAATCTAATTTAATATATTGATATTTATATCATTTTACGTTTCTCGTTCAGCTTTCTTG
TACAAAGTGGTGCTAGCGCGGCCGCCCCCTTCACCTTGGATCCGCCGGCGAATTCCGCCCCCCC
